Addgene plasmid #66631: pLV hMyoD-IRES-dsRed
Purpose: Co-expresses human MyoD and dsRed
Depositing lab: Charles Gersbach. Depositing organization: Duke University.
Backbone
  Vector backbone: FUGW
  Total vector size (bp): 11500
  Vector type: Lentiviral
Growth in bacteria
  Bacterial resistance: Ampicillin, 100 μg/mL
  Growth temperature: 37°C
  Growth strain: Stbl3
  Copy number: High Copy
Gene/Insert
  Gene/Insert name: human MyoD IRES dsRed
  Species: H. sapiens (human)
  Insert size (bp): 2200
  Entrez Gene: MYOD1 (a.k.a. CMYP17, MYF3, MYOD, MYODRIF, PUM, bHLHc1)
  Promoter: hUbc
  Cloning method: Restriction Enzyme; 5′ cloning site SfiI (not destroyed); 3′ cloning site SfiI (not destroyed)
  Sequencing primers: 5′ gttggcgagtgtgttttgtg; 3′ CAAACGCACACCGGCCTTAT
Terms and licenses: Academic/Nonprofit Terms; Industry Terms: Not Available to Industry
How to cite: pLV hMyoD-IRES-dsRed was a gift from Charles Gersbach (Addgene plasmid # 66631 ; http://n2t.net/addgene:66631 ; RRID:Addgene_66631)
