[The description below was written by a language model from this plasmid's Addgene catalogue record and pLannotate feature annotations shown in this document.]
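Description:
pLV hMyoD-IRES-dsRed is an HIV-1-derived lentiviral transfer plasmid of about 11.5 kb, built on the FUGW backbone, that co-expresses human MyoD and a red fluorescent reporter in mammalian cells. It is propagated in E. coli through a high-copy ColE1/pUC-type origin with ampicillin resistance (AmpR). The backbone also carries an f1 origin and, outside the proviral region, an SV40/EM7-driven BleoR cassette conferring bleomycin/Zeocin resistance. Because this cassette lies downstream of the 3′ LTR, it would not be packaged into virus.

The viral genome is transcribed in packaging cells from a CMV enhancer/promoter fused to a truncated 5′ LTR. It contains the Ψ packaging signal with a gag fragment, the RRE for Rev-dependent nuclear export, and the cPPT/CTS. Packaging functions must be supplied in trans. The second LTR is annotated as truncated and is followed by a bGH polyadenylation signal.

Between the LTRs, the human ubiquitin C (hUbC) promoter drives a bicistronic transcript of roughly 2.2 kb, cloned between SfiI sites. The MYOD1 coding sequence comes first and is followed by an EMCV IRES. The IRES allows cap-independent translation of DsRed-Express2, a noncytotoxic tetrameric DsRed variant. A WPRE downstream of the reporter enhances transcript stability and expression. Since both proteins arise from one mRNA, red fluorescence marks the transduced cells that express MyoD.

MyoD is a bHLH transcriptional activator of muscle-specific genes that can convert fibroblasts toward a myoblast fate. The construct therefore suits stable, constitutive MyoD delivery for myogenic differentiation or reprogramming experiments, although the record states its purpose only as co-expression of the two proteins.
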