Features (pLannotate 1.2.2; 33 found; start..end, strand, type, name):
     31..83      -  misc_feature   bom (fragment): basis of mobility region from pBR322
    238..617     +  enhancer       CMV enhancer: human cytomegalovirus immediate early enhancer
    618..817     +  promoter       CMV promoter: human cytomegalovirus (CMV) immediate early promoter
    835..1015    +  LTR            5' LTR (truncated): truncated 5' long terminal repeat (LTR) from HIV-1
   1062..1187    +  misc_feature   HIV-1 Ψ: packaging signal of human immunodeficiency virus type 1
   1171..1534    +  CDS            HIV-1 gag (fragment): gag protein from human immunodeficiency virus 1; gag
   1680..1913    +  misc_feature   RRE: The Rev response element (RRE) of HIV-1 allows for Rev-dependent mRNA export from the nucleus to the cytoplasm.
   2290..2390    +  CDS            Rev (fragment): human immunodeficiency virus 1 (HIV-1) Rev protein; rev; enhances nuclear export of unspliced and incompletely spliced viral mRNAs
   2440..2557    +  misc_feature   cPPT/CTS: central polypurine tract and central termination sequence of HIV-1
   2611..3821    +  promoter       UbC promoter: human ubiquitin C promoter
   3832..3856    -  misc_feature   MCS (fragment): pUC18/19 multiple cloning site
   3893..4852    +  CDS            MYOD1: MYOD1_HUMAN - Also known as BHLHC1, MYF3, MYOD. Experimental evidence at protein level: Swiss-Prot protein existence level 1. Acts as a transcriptional activator that promotes transcription of muscle-specific target genes and plays a role in muscle differentiation. Together with MYF5 and MYOG, co-occupies muscle-specific gene promoter core region during myogenesis. Induces fibroblasts to differentiate into myoblasts. Interacts with and is inhibited by the twist protein. This interaction probably involves the basic domains of both proteins (By similarity). From Homo sapiens (Human).
   4981..5443    +  misc_feature   IRES: internal ribosome entry site (IRES) of the encephalomyocarditis virus (EMCV)
   5457..6134    +  CDS            DsRed-Express2: noncytotoxic tetrameric variant of DsRed fluorescent protein (Strack et al., 2008) mammalian codon-optimized
   6133..6159    +  misc_feature   MCS (fragment): pBluescript multiple cloning site
   6159..6747    +  misc_feature   WPRE: woodchuck hepatitis virus posttranscriptional regulatory element
   6684..7265    +  CDS            nef (fragment): NEF_HV1H2 - Experimental evidence at protein level: Swiss-Prot protein existence level 1. Extracellular Nef protein targets CD4(+) T-lymphocytes for apoptosis by interacting with CXCR4 surface receptors. From Human immunodeficiency virus type 1 group M subtype B (isolate HXB2) (HIV-1).
   7272..7452    +  LTR            5' LTR (truncated): truncated 5' long terminal repeat (LTR) from HIV-1
   7484..7708    +  polyA_signal   bGH poly(A) signal: bovine growth hormone polyadenylation signal
   7712..7733    +  promoter       SV40 promoter (fragment): SV40 enhancer and early promoter
   7754..8182    +  rep_origin     f1 ori (sequence partly withheld): f1 bacteriophage origin of replication; arrow indicates direction of (+) strand synthesis
   8196..8525    +  promoter       SV40 promoter: SV40 enhancer and early promoter
   8573..8620    +  promoter       EM7 promoter: synthetic bacterial promoter&nbsp
   8639..9013    +  CDS            BleoR: antibiotic-binding protein; Sh ble from Streptoalloteichus hindustanus; confers resistance to bleomycin, phleomycin, and Zeocin™
   9023..9148    +  CDS            ble (fragment): BLE_KLEPN - Experimental evidence at protein level: Swiss-Prot protein existence level 1. Binding protein with a strong affinity to the bleomycin family of antibiotics. Binds to CL990; an antimitotic-antibiotic compound. From Klebsiella pneumoniae.
   9143..9264    +  polyA_signal   SV40 poly(A) signal: SV40 polyadenylation signal
   9335..9357    -  protein_bind   lac operator (fragment): The lac repressor binds to the lac operator to inhibit transcription in E. coli. This inhibition can be relieved by adding lactose or isopropyl-β-D-thiogalactopyranoside (IPTG). lac repressor encoded by lacI
   9361..9391    -  promoter       lac promoter: promoter for the E. coli lac operon
   9406..9427    -  protein_bind   CAP binding site: CAP binding activates transcription in the presence of cAMP. E. coli catabolite activator protein
   9440..9532    -  CDS            lacI (fragment): lac repressor; lacI; The lac repressor binds to the lac operator to inhibit transcription in E. coli. This inhibition can be relieved by adding lactose or isopropyl-β-D-thiogalactopyranoside (IPTG).
   9715..10303   -  rep_origin     ori: high-copy-number ColE1/pMB1/pBR322/pUC origin of replication
  10474..11334   -  CDS            AmpR: β-lactamase; bla; confers resistance to ampicillin, carbenicillin, and related antibiotics
  11335..11439   -  promoter       AmpR promoter: bla
>Addgene plasmid #66631 | pLV hMyoD-IRES-dsRed | depositor full sequence | sequence record 114011 | pLV hMyoD-IRES-dsRed sequence 11467 bps
GTCGACGGATCGGGAGATCTCCCGATCCCCTATGGTGCACTCTCAGTACAATCTGCTCTGATGCCGCATA
GTTAAGCCAGTATCTGCTCCCTGCTTGTGTGTTGGAGGTCGCTGAGTAGTGCGCGAGCAAAATTTAAGCT
ACAACAAGGCAAGGCTTGACCGACAATTGCATGAAGAATCTGCTTAGGGTTAGGCGTTTTGCGCTGCTTC
GCGATGTACGGGCCAGATATACGCGTTGACATTGATTATTGACTAGTTATTAATAGTAATCAATTACGGG
GTCATTAGTTCATAGCCCATATATGGAGTTCCGCGTTACATAACTTACGGTAAATGGCCCGCCTGGCTGA
CCGCCCAACGACCCCCGCCCATTGACGTCAATAATGACGTATGTTCCCATAGTAACGCCAATAGGGACTT
TCCATTGACGTCAATGGGTGGAGTATTTACGGTAAACTGCCCACTTGGCAGTACATCAAGTGTATCATAT
GCCAAGTACGCCCCCTATTGACGTCAATGACGGTAAATGGCCCGCCTGGCATTATGCCCAGTACATGACC
TTATGGGACTTTCCTACTTGGCAGTACATCTACGTATTAGTCATCGCTATTACCATGGTGATGCGGTTTT
GGCAGTACATCAATGGGCGTGGATAGCGGTTTGACTCACGGGGATTTCCAAGTCTCCACCCCATTGACGT
CAATGGGAGTTTGTTTTGGCACCAAAATCAACGGGACTTTCCAAAATGTCGTAACAACTCCGCCCCATTG
ACGCAAATGGGCGGTAGGCGTGTACGGTGGGAGGTCTATATAAGCAGCGCGTTTTGCCTGTACTGGGTCT
CTCTGGTTAGACCAGATCTGAGCCTGGGAGCTCTCTGGCTAACTAGGGAACCCACTGCTTAAGCCTCAAT
AAAGCTTGCCTTGAGTGCTTCAAGTAGTGTGTGCCCGTCTGTTGTGTGACTCTGGTAACTAGAGATCCCT
CAGACCCTTTTAGTCAGTGTGGAAAATCTCTAGCAGTGGCGCCCGAACAGGGACTTGAAAGCGAAAGGGA
AACCAGAGGAGCTCTCTCGACGCAGGACTCGGCTTGCTGAAGCGCGCACGGCAAGAGGCGAGGGGCGGCG
ACTGGTGAGTACGCCAAAAATTTTGACTAGCGGAGGCTAGAAGGAGAGAGATGGGTGCGAGAGCGTCAGT
ATTAAGCGGGGGAGAATTAGATCGCGATGGGAAAAAATTCGGTTAAGGCCAGGGGGAAAGAAAAAATATA
AATTAAAACATATAGTATGGGCAAGCAGGGAGCTAGAACGATTCGCAGTTAATCCTGGCCTGTTAGAAAC
ATCAGAAGGCTGTAGACAAATACTGGGACAGCTACAACCATCCCTTCAGACAGGATCAGAAGAACTTAGA
TCATTATATAATACAGTAGCAACCCTCTATTGTGTGCATCAAAGGATAGAGATAAAAGACACCAAGGAAG
CTTTAGACAAGATAGAGGAAGAGCAAAACAAAAGTAAGACCACCGCACAGCAAGCGGCCGCTGATCTTCA
GACCTGGAGGAGGAGATATGAGGGACAATTGGAGAAGTGAATTATATAAATATAAAGTAGTAAAAATTGA
ACCATTAGGAGTAGCACCCACCAAGGCAAAGAGAAGAGTGGTGCAGAGAGAAAAAAGAGCAGTGGGAATA
GGAGCTTTGTTCCTTGGGTTCTTGGGAGCAGCAGGAAGCACTATGGGCGCAGCGTCAATGACGCTGACGG
TACAGGCCAGACAATTATTGTCTGGTATAGTGCAGCAGCAGAACAATTTGCTGAGGGCTATTGAGGCGCA
ACAGCATCTGTTGCAACTCACAGTCTGGGGCATCAAGCAGCTCCAGGCAAGAATCCTGGCTGTGGAAAGA
TACCTAAAGGATCAACAGCTCCTGGGGATTTGGGGTTGCTCTGGAAAACTCATTTGCACCACTGCTGTGC
CTTGGAATGCTAGTTGGAGTAATAAATCTCTGGAACAGATTTGGAATCACACGACCTGGATGGAGTGGGA
CAGAGAAATTAACAATTACACAAGCTTAATACACTCCTTAATTGAAGAATCGCAAAACCAGCAAGAAAAG
AATGAACAAGAATTATTGGAATTAGATAAATGGGCAAGTTTGTGGAATTGGTTTAACATAACAAATTGGC
TGTGGTATATAAAATTATTCATAATGATAGTAGGAGGCTTGGTAGGTTTAAGAATAGTTTTTGCTGTACT
TTCTATAGTGAATAGAGTTAGGCAGGGATATTCACCATTATCGTTTCAGACCCACCTCCCAACCCCGAGG
GGACCCGACAGGCCCGAAGGAATAGAAGAAGAAGGTGGAGAGAGAGACAGAGACAGATCCATTCGATTAG
TGAACGGATCGGCACTGCGTGCGCCAATTCTGCAGACAAATGGCAGTATTCATCCACAATTTTAAAAGAA
AAGGGGGGATTGGGGGGTACAGTGCAGGGGAAAGAATAGTAGACATAATAGCAACAGACATACAAACTAA
AGAATTACAAAAACAAATTACAAAAATTCAAAATTTTCGGGTTTATTACAGGGACAGCAGAGATCCAGTT
TGGTTAATTAAGGGTGCAGCGGCCTCCGCGCCGGGTTTTGGCGCCTCCCGCGGGCGCCCCCCTCCTCACG
GCGAGCGCTGCCACGTCAGACGAAGGGCGCAGGAGCGTTCCTGATCCTTCCGCCCGGACGCTCAGGACAG
CGGCCCGCTGCTCATAAGACTCGGCCTTAGAACCCCAGTATCAGCAGAAGGACATTTTAGGACGGGACTT
GGGTGACTCTAGGGCACTGGTTTTCTTTCCAGAGAGCGGAACAGGCGAGGAAAAGTAGTCCCTTCTCGGC
GATTCTGCGGAGGGATCTCCGTGGGGCGGTGAACGCCGATGATTATATAAGGACGCGCCGGGTGTGGCAC
AGCTAGTTCCGTCGCAGCCGGGATTTGGGTCGCGGTTCTTGTTTGTGGATCGCTGTGATCGTCACTTGGT
GAGTTGCGGGCTGCTGGGCTGGCCGGGGCTTTCGTGGCCGCCGGGCCGCTCGGTGGGACGGAAGCGTGTG
GAGAGACCGCCAAGGGCTGTAGTCTGGGTCCGCGAGCAAGGTTGCCCTGAACTGGGGGTTGGGGGGAGCG
CACAAAATGGCGGCTGTTCCCGAGTCTTGAATGGAAGACGCTTGTAAGGCGGGCTGTGAGGTCGTTGAAA
CAAGGTGGGGGGCATGGTGGGCGGCAAGAACCCAAGGTCTTGAGGCCTTCGCTAATGCGGGAAAGCTCTT
ATTCGGGTGAGATGGGCTGGGGCACCATCTGGGGACCCTGACGTGAAGTTTGTCACTGACTGGAGAACTC
GGGTTTGTCGTCTGGTTGCGGGGGCGGCAGTTATGCGGTGCCGTTGGGCAGTGCACCCGTACCTTTGGGA
GCGCGCGCCTCGTCGTGTCGTGACGTCACCCGTTCTGTTGGCTTATAATGCAGGGTGGGGCCACCTGCCG
GTAGGTGTGCGGTAGGCTTTTCTCCGTCGCAGGACGCAGGGTTCGGGCCTAGGGTAGGCTCTCCTGAATC
GACAGGCGCCGGACCTCTGGTGAGGGGAGGGATAAGTGAGGCGTCAGTTTCTTTGGTCGGTTTTATGTAC
CTATCTTCTTAAGTAGCTGAAGCTCCGGTTTTGAACTATGCGCTCGGGGTTGGCGAGTGTGTTTTGTGAA
GTTTTTTAGGCACCTTTTGAAATGTAATCATTTGGGTCAATATGTAATTTTCAGTGTTAGACTAGTAAAT
TGTCCGCTAAATTCTGGCCGTTTTTGGCTTTTTTGTTAGACGAAGCTTGGGCTGCAGGTCGACTCTAGAG
GATCCCAGTGTGGTGGTACGTAGGAATTCGGCCCAGGCGGCCATGGAGCTACTGTCGCCACCGCTCCGCG
ACGTAGACCTGACGGCCCCCGACGGCTCTCTCTGCTCCTTTGCCACAACGGACGACTTCTATGACGACCC
GTGTTTCGACTCCCCGGACCTGCGCTTCTTCGAAGACCTGGACCCGCGCCTGATGCACGTGGGCGCGCTC
CTGAAACCCGAAGAGCACTCGCACTTCCCCGCGGCGGTGCACCCGGCCCCGGGCGCACGTGAGGACGAGC
ATGTGCGCGCGCCCAGCGGGCACCACCAGGCGGGCCGCTGCCTACTGTGGGCCTGCAAGGCGTGCAAGCG
CAAGACCACCAACGCCGACCGCCGCAAGGCCGCCACCATGCGCGAGCGGCGCCGCCTGAGCAAAGTAAAT
GAGGCCTTTGAGACACTCAAGCGCTGCACGTCGAGCAATCCAAACCAGCGGTTGCCCAAGGTGGAGATCC
TGCGCAACGCCATCCGCTATATCGAGGGCCTGCAGGCTCTGCTGCGCGACCAGGACGCCGCGCCCCCTGG
CGCCGCAGCCGCCTTCTATGCGCCGGGCCCGCTGCCCCCGGGCCGCGGCGGCGAGCACTACAGCGGCGAC
TCCGACGCGTCCAGCCCGCGCTCCAACTGCTCCGACGGCATGATGGACTACAGCGGCCCCCCGAGCGGCG
CCCGGCGGCGGAACTGCTACGAAGGCGCCTACTACAACGAGGCGCCCAGCGAACCCAGGCCCGGGAAGAG
TGCGGCGGTGTCGAGCCTAGACTGCCTGTCCAGCATCGTGGAGCGCATCTCCACCGAGAGCCCTGCGGCG
CCCGCCCTCCTGCTGGCGGACGTGCCTTCTGAGTCGCCTCCGCGCAGGCAAGAGGCTGCCGCCCCCAGCG
AGGGAGAGAGCAGCGGCGACCCCACCCAGTCACCGGACGCCGCCCCGCAGTGCCCTGCGGGTGCGAACCC
CAACCCGATATACCAGGTGCTCTGAGGCCAGGCCGGCCGCCCCTCTCCCTCCCCCCCCCCTAACGTTACT
GGCCGAAGCCGCTTGGAATAAGGCCGGTGTGCGTTTGTCTATATGTTATTTTCCACCATATTGCCGTCTT
TTGGCAATGTGAGGGCCCGGAAACCTGGCCCTGTCTTCTTGACGAGCATTCCTAGGGGTCTTTCCCCTCT
CGCCAAAGGAATGCAAGGTCTGTTGAATGTCGTGAAGGAAGCAGTTCCTCTGGAAGCTTCTTGAAGACAA
ACAACGTCTGTAGCGACCCTTTGCAGGCAGCGGAACCCCCCACCTGGCGACAGGTGCCTCTGCGGCCAAA
AGCCACGTGTATAAGATACACCTGCAAAGGCGGCACAACCCCAGTGCCACGTTGTGAGTTGGATAGTTGT
GGAAAGAGTCAAATGGCTCTCCTCAAGCGTATTCAACAAGGGGCTGAAGGATGCCCAGAAGGTACCCCAT
TGTATGGGATCTGATCTGGGGCCTCGGTGCACATGCTTTACATGTGTTTAGTCGAGGTTAAAAAAACGTC
TAGGCCCCCCGAACCACGGGGACGTGGTTTTCCTTTGAAAAACACGATGATAATATGGCCACAACCATGG
ATAGCACTGAGAACGTCATCAAGCCCTTCATGCGCTTCAAGGTGCACATGGAGGGCTCCGTGAACGGCCA
CGAGTTCGAGATCGAGGGCGAGGGCGAGGGCAAGCCCTACGAGGGCACCCAGACCGCCAAGCTGCAGGTG
ACCAAGGGCGGCCCCCTGCCCTTCGCCTGGGACATCCTGTCCCCCCAGTTCCAGTACGGCTCCAAGGTGT
ACGTGAAGCACCCCGCCGACATCCCCGACTACAAGAAGCTGTCCTTCCCCGAGGGCTTCAAGTGGGAGCG
CGTGATGAACTTCGAGGACGGCGGCGTGGTGACCGTGACCCAGGACTCCTCCCTGCAGGACGGCACCTTC
ATCTACCACGTGAAGTTCATCGGCGTGAACTTCCCCTCCGACGGCCCCGTAATGCAGAAGAAGACTCTGG
GCTGGGAGCCCTCCACCGAGCGCCTGTACCCCCGCGACGGCGTGCTGAAGGGCGAGATCCACAAGGCGCT
GAAGCTGAAGGGCGGCGGCCACTACCTGGTGGAGTTCAAGTCAATCTACATGGCCAAGAAGCCCGTGAAG
CTGCCCGGCTACTACTACGTGGACTCCAAGCTGGACATCACCTCCCACAACGAGGACTACACCGTGGTGG
AGCAGTACGAGCGCGCCGAGGCCCGCCACCACCTGTTCCAGTAGGAATTCGATATCAAGCTTATCGATAA
TCAACCTCTGGATTACAAAATTTGTGAAAGATTGACTGGTATTCTTAACTATGTTGCTCCTTTTACGCTA
TGTGGATACGCTGCTTTAATGCCTTTGTATCATGCTATTGCTTCCCGTATGGCTTTCATTTTCTCCTCCT
TGTATAAATCCTGGTTGCTGTCTCTTTATGAGGAGTTGTGGCCCGTTGTCAGGCAACGTGGCGTGGTGTG
CACTGTGTTTGCTGACGCAACCCCCACTGGTTGGGGCATTGCCACCACCTGTCAGCTCCTTTCCGGGACT
TTCGCTTTCCCCCTCCCTATTGCCACGGCGGAACTCATCGCCGCCTGCCTTGCCCGCTGCTGGACAGGGG
CTCGGCTGTTGGGCACTGACAATTCCGTGGTGTTGTCGGGGAAATCATCGTCCTTTCCTTGGCTGCTCGC
CTGTGTTGCCACCTGGATTCTGCGCGGGACGTCCTTCTGCTACGTCCCTTCGGCCCTCAATCCAGCGGAC
CTTCCTTCCCGCGGCCTGCTGCCGGCTCTGCGGCCTCTTCCGCGTCTTCGCCTTCGCCCTCAGACGAGTC
GGATCTCCCTTTGGGCCGCCTCCCCGCATCGATACCGTCGACCTCGAGACCTAGAAAAACATGGAGCAAT
CACAAGTAGCAATACAGCAGCTACCAATGCTGATTGTGCCTGGCTAGAAGCACAAGAGGAGGAGGAGGTG
GGTTTTCCAGTCACACCTCAGGTACCTTTAAGACCAATGACTTACAAGGCAGCTGTAGATCTTAGCCACT
TTTTAAAAGAAAAGGGGGGACTGGAAGGGCTAATTCACTCCCAACGAAGACAAGATATCCTTGATCTGTG
GATCTACCACACACAAGGCTACTTCCCTGATTGGCAGAACTACACACCAGGGCCAGGGATCAGATATCCA
CTGACCTTTGGATGGTGCTACAAGCTAGTACCAGTTGAGCAAGAGAAGGTAGAAGAAGCCAATGAAGGAG
AGAACACCCGCTTGTTACACCCTGTGAGCCTGCATGGGATGGATGACCCGGAGAGAGAAGTATTAGAGTG
GAGGTTTGACAGCCGCCTAGCATTTCATCACATGGCCCGAGAGCTGCATCCGGACTGTACTGGGTCTCTC
TGGTTAGACCAGATCTGAGCCTGGGAGCTCTCTGGCTAACTAGGGAACCCACTGCTTAAGCCTCAATAAA
GCTTGCCTTGAGTGCTTCAAGTAGTGTGTGCCCGTCTGTTGTGTGACTCTGGTAACTAGAGATCCCTCAG
ACCCTTTTAGTCAGTGTGGAAAATCTCTAGCAGGGCCCGTTTAAACCCGCTGATCAGCCTCGACTGTGCC
TTCTAGTTGCCAGCCATCTGTTGTTTGCCCCTCCCCCGTGCCTTCCTTGACCCTGGAAGGTGCCACTCCC
ACTGTCCTTTCCTAATAAAATGAGGAAATTGCATCGCATTGTCTGAGTAGGTGTCATTCTATTCTGGGGG
GTGGGGTGGGGCAGGACAGCAAGGGGGAGGATTGGGAAGACAATAGCAGGCATGCTGGGGATGCGGTGGG
CTCTATGGCTTCTGAGGCGGAAAGAACCAGCTGGGGCTCTAGGGGGTATCCCC
[124 nt withheld, positions 7754-7877]
C
[91 nt withheld, positions 7879-7969]
A
[49 nt withheld, positions 7971-8019]
CCTTTGACGTTGGAGTCCACGTTCTTT
[37 nt withheld, positions 8047-8083]
ACCCTATCTCGGTCTATTCTTTTGATTTATAAGGGATTTTGCCGATTTCGGCCTATTGGTTAAAAAATGA
GCTGATTTAACAAAAATTTAACGCGAATTAATTCTGTGGAATGTGTGTCAGTTAGGGTGTGGAAAGTCCC
CAGGCTCCCCAGCAGGCAGAAGTATGCAAAGCATGCATCTCAATTAGTCAGCAACCAGGTGTGGAAAGTC
CCCAGGCTCCCCAGCAGGCAGAAGTATGCAAAGCATGCATCTCAATTAGTCAGCAACCATAGTCCCGCCC
CTAACTCCGCCCATCCCGCCCCTAACTCCGCCCAGTTCCGCCCATTCTCCGCCCCATGGCTGACTAATTT
TTTTTATTTATGCAGAGGCCGAGGCCGCCTCTGCCTCTGAGCTATTCCAGAAGTAGTGAGGAGGCTTTTT
TGGAGGCCTAGGCTTTTGCAAAAAGCTCCCGGGAGCTTGTATATCCATTTTCGGATCTGATCAGCACGTG
TTGACAATTAATCATCGGCATAGTATATCGGCATAGTATAATACGACAAGGTGAGGAACTAAACCATGGC
CAAGTTGACCAGTGCCGTTCCGGTGCTCACCGCGCGCGACGTCGCCGGAGCGGTCGAGTTCTGGACCGAC
CGGCTCGGGTTCTCCCGGGACTTCGTGGAGGACGACTTCGCCGGTGTGGTCCGGGACGACGTGACCCTGT
TCATCAGCGCGGTCCAGGACCAGGTGGTGCCGGACAACACCCTGGCCTGGGTGTGGGTGCGCGGCCTGGA
CGAGCTGTACGCCGAGTGGTCGGAGGTCGTGTCCACGAACTTCCGGGACGCCTCCGGGCCGGCCATGACC
GAGATCGGCGAGCAGCCGTGGGGGCGGGAGTTCGCCCTGCGCGACCCGGCCGGCAACTGCGTGCACTTCG
TGGCCGAGGAGCAGGACTGACACGTGCTACGAGATTTCGATTCCACCGCCGCCTTCTATGAAAGGTTGGG
CTTCGGAATCGTTTTCCGGGACGCCGGCTGGATGATCCTCCAGCGCGGGGATCTCATGCTGGAGTTCTTC
GCCCACCCCAACTTGTTTATTGCAGCTTATAATGGTTACAAATAAAGCAATAGCATCACAAATTTCACAA
ATAAAGCATTTTTTTCACTGCATTCTAGTTGTGGTTTGTCCAAACTCATCAATGTATCTTATCATGTCTG
TATACCGTCGACCTCTAGCTAGAGCTTGGCGTAATCATGGTCATAGCTGTTTCCTGTGTGAAATTGTTAT
CCGCTCACAATTCCACACAACATACGAGCCGGAAGCATAAAGTGTAAAGCCTGGGGTGCCTAATGAGTGA
GCTAACTCACATTAATTGCGTTGCGCTCACTGCCCGCTTTCCAGTCGGGAAACCTGTCGTGCCAGCTGCA
TTAATGAATCGGCCAACGCGCGGGGAGAGGCGGTTTGCGTATTGGGCGCTCTTCCGCTTCCTCGCTCACT
GACTCGCTGCGCTCGGTCGTTCGGCTGCGGCGAGCGGTATCAGCTCACTCAAAGGCGGTAATACGGTTAT
CCACAGAATCAGGGGATAACGCAGGAAAGAACATGTGAGCAAAAGGCCAGCAAAAGGCCAGGAACCGTAA
AAAGGCCGCGTTGCTGGCGTTTTTCCATAGGCTCCGCCCCCCTGACGAGCATCACAAAAATCGACGCTCA
AGTCAGAGGTGGCGAAACCCGACAGGACTATAAAGATACCAGGCGTTTCCCCCTGGAAGCTCCCTCGTGC
GCTCTCCTGTTCCGACCCTGCCGCTTACCGGATACCTGTCCGCCTTTCTCCCTTCGGGAAGCGTGGCGCT
TTCTCATAGCTCACGCTGTAGGTATCTCAGTTCGGTGTAGGTCGTTCGCTCCAAGCTGGGCTGTGTGCAC
GAACCCCCCGTTCAGCCCGACCGCTGCGCCTTATCCGGTAACTATCGTCTTGAGTCCAACCCGGTAAGAC
ACGACTTATCGCCACTGGCAGCAGCCACTGGTAACAGGATTAGCAGAGCGAGGTATGTAGGCGGTGCTAC
AGAGTTCTTGAAGTGGTGGCCTAACTACGGCTACACTAGAAGAACAGTATTTGGTATCTGCGCTCTGCTG
AAGCCAGTTACCTTCGGAAAAAGAGTTGGTAGCTCTTGATCCGGCAAACAAACCACCGCTGGTAGCGGTG
GTTTTTTTGTTTGCAAGCAGCAGATTACGCGCAGAAAAAAAGGATCTCAAGAAGATCCTTTGATCTTTTC
TACGGGGTCTGACGCTCAGTGGAACGAAAACTCACGTTAAGGGATTTTGGTCATGAGATTATCAAAAAGG
ATCTTCACCTAGATCCTTTTAAATTAAAAATGAAGTTTTAAATCAATCTAAAGTATATATGAGTAAACTT
GGTCTGACAGTTACCAATGCTTAATCAGTGAGGCACCTATCTCAGCGATCTGTCTATTTCGTTCATCCAT
AGTTGCCTGACTCCCCGTCGTGTAGATAACTACGATACGGGAGGGCTTACCATCTGGCCCCAGTGCTGCA
ATGATACCGCGAGACCCACGCTCACCGGCTCCAGATTTATCAGCAATAAACCAGCCAGCCGGAAGGGCCG
AGCGCAGAAGTGGTCCTGCAACTTTATCCGCCTCCATCCAGTCTATTAATTGTTGCCGGGAAGCTAGAGT
AAGTAGTTCGCCAGTTAATAGTTTGCGCAACGTTGTTGCCATTGCTACAGGCATCGTGGTGTCACGCTCG
TCGTTTGGTATGGCTTCATTCAGCTCCGGTTCCCAACGATCAAGGCGAGTTACATGATCCCCCATGTTGT
GCAAAAAAGCGGTTAGCTCCTTCGGTCCTCCGATCGTTGTCAGAAGTAAGTTGGCCGCAGTGTTATCACT
CATGGTTATGGCAGCACTGCATAATTCTCTTACTGTCATGCCATCCGTAAGATGCTTTTCTGTGACTGGT
GAGTACTCAACCAAGTCATTCTGAGAATAGTGTATGCGGCGACCGAGTTGCTCTTGCCCGGCGTCAATAC
GGGATAATACCGCGCCACATAGCAGAACTTTAAAAGTGCTCATCATTGGAAAACGTTCTTCGGGGCGAAA
ACTCTCAAGGATCTTACCGCTGTTGAGATCCAGTTCGATGTAACCCACTCGTGCACCCAACTGATCTTCA
GCATCTTTTACTTTCACCAGCGTTTCTGGGTGAGCAAAAACAGGAAGGCAAAATGCCGCAAAAAAGGGAA
TAAGGGCGACACGGAAATGTTGAATACTCATACTCTTCCTTTTTCAATATTATTGAAGCATTTATCAGGG
TTATTGTCTCATGAGCGGATACATATTTGAATGTATTTAGAAAAATAAACAAATAGGGGTTCCGCGCACA
TTTCCCCGAAAAGTGCCACCTGAC
