>Addgene plasmid #66631 | pLV hMyoD-IRES-dsRed | addgene partial sequence | sequence record 116700 | hUBCpro-F 5'-TGAAGCTCCGGTTTTGAACT-3'
AGGCACCTTTTGAAATGTAATCATTTGGGTCAATATGTAATTTTCAGTGTTAGACTAGTAAATTGTCCGC
TAAATTCTGGCCGTTTTTGGCTTTTTTGTTAGACGAAGCTTGGGCTGCAGGTCGACTCTAGAGGATCCCA
GTGTGGTGGTACGTAGGAATTCGGCCCAGGCGGCCATGGAGCTACTGTCGCCACCGCTCCGCGACGTAGA
CCTGACGGCCCCCGACGGCTCTCTCTGCTCCTTTGCCACAACGGACGACTTCTATGACGACCCGTGTTTC
GACTCCCCGGACCTGCGCTTCTTCGAAGACCTGGACCCGCGCCTGATGCACGTGGGCGCGCTCCTGAAAC
CCGAAGAGCACTCGCACTTCCCCGCGGCGGTGCACCCGGCCCCGGGCGCACGTGAGGACGAGCATGTGCG
CGCGCCCAGCGGGCACCACCAGGCGGGCCGCTGCCTACTGTGGGCCTGCAAGGCGTGCAAGCGCAAGACC
ACCAACGCCGACCGCCGCAAGGCCGCCACCATGCGCGAGCGGCGCCGCCTGAGCAAAGTAAATGAGGCCT
TTGAGACACTCAAGCGCTGCACGTCGAGCAATCCAAACCAGCGGTTGCCCAAGGTGGAGATCCTGCGCAA
CGCCATCCGCTATATCGAGGGCCTGCAGGCTCTGCTGCGCGACCAGGACGCCGCGCCCCCTGGCGCCGCA
GCCGCCTTCTATGCGCC
