>Addgene plasmid #66631 | pLV hMyoD-IRES-dsRed | addgene partial sequence | sequence record 116703 | WPRE-R 5'-CATAGCGTAAAAGGAGCAACA-3'
GTAATCCAGAGGTTGATTATCGATAAGCTTGATATCGAATTCCTACTGGAACAGGTGGTGGCGGGCCTCG
GCGCGCTCGTACTGCTCCACCACGGTGTAGTCCTCGTTGTGGGAGGTGATGTCCAGCTTGGAGTCCACGT
AGTAGTAGCCGGGCAGCTTCACGGGCTTCTTGGCCATGTAGATTGACTTGAACTCCACCAGGTAGTGGCC
GCCGCCCTTCAGCTTCAGCGCCTTGTGGATCTCGCCCTTCAGCACGCCGTCGCGGGGGTACAGGCGCTCG
GTGGAGGGCTCCCAGCCCAGAGTCTTCTTCTGCATTACGGGGCCGTCGGAGGGGAAGTTCACGCCGATGA
ACTTCACGTGGTAGATGAAGGTGCCGTCCTGCAGGGAGGAGTCCTGGGTCACGGTCACCACGCCGCCGTC
CTCGAAGTTCATCACGCGCTCCCACTTGAAGCCCTCGGGGAAGGACAGCTTCTTGTAGTCGGGGATGTCG
GCGGGGTGCTTCACGTACACCTTGGAGCCGTACTGGAACTGGGGGGACAGGATGTCCCAGGCGAAGGGCA
GGGGGCCGCCCTTGGTCACCTGCA
