>Addgene plasmid #66631 | pLV hMyoD-IRES-dsRed | addgene partial sequence | sequence record 116705 | SFG-3 5'-caagcggcttcggccagtaac-3'
CGGCCGGCCTGGCCTCAGAGCACCTGGTATATCGGGTTGGGGTTCGCACCCGCAGGGCACTGCGGGGCGG
CGTCCGGTGACTGGGTGGGGTCGCCGCTGCTCTCTCCCTCGCTGGGGGCGGCAGCCTCTTGCCTGCGCGG
AGGCGACTCAGAAGGCACGTCCGCCAGCAGGAGGGCGGGCGCCGCAGGGCTCTCGGTGGAGATGCGCTCC
ACGATGCTGGACAGGCAGTCTAGGCTCGACACCGCCGCACTCTTCCCGGGCCTGGGTTCGCTGGGCGCCT
CGTTGTAGTAGGCGCCTTCGTAGCAGTTCCGCCGCCGGGCGCCGCTCGGGGGGCCGCTGTAGTCCATCAT
GCCGTCGGAGCAGTTGGAGCGCGGGCTGGACGCGTCGGAGTCGCCGCTGTAGTGCTCGCCGCCGCGGCCC
GGGGGCAGCGGGCCCGGCGCATAGAAGGCGGCTGCGGCGCCAGGGGGCGCGGCGTCCTGGTCGCGCAGCA
GAGCCTGCAGGCCCTCGATATAGCGGATGGCGTTGCGCAGGATCTCCACCTTGGGCAACCGCTGGTTTGG
ATTGCTCGACGTGCAGCGCTTGAGTGTCTCAAAGGCCTCATTTACTTTGCTCA
